Addgene plasmid #217781: hNTo1-qgRNA-pYJA5
Purpose: Non-targeting control 1 qgRNA-pYJA5 plasmid from the T.spiezzo library; it can be used as a ready-to-go control and provides the three constant regions for the three-fragment PCRs for qgRNA cloning
Depositing lab: Adriano Aguzzi. Depositing organization: University of Zurich. Publication: Arrayed CRISPR libraries for the genome-wide activation, deletion and silencing of human protein-coding genes. Yin JA, Frick L, Scheidmann MC, Liu T, Trevisan C, Dhingra A, Spinelli A, Wu Y, Yao L, Vena DL, Knapp B, Guo J, De Cecco E, Ging K, Armani A, Oakeley EJ, Nigsch F, Jenzer J, Haegele J, Pikusa M, Tager J, Rodriguez-Nieto S, Bouris V, Ribeiro R, Baroni F, Bedi MS, Berry S, Losa M, Hornemann S, Kampmann M, Pelkmans L, Hoepfner D, Heutink P, Aguzzi A. Nat Biomed Eng. 2024 Dec 4. doi: 10.1038/s41551-024-01278-4. PubMed 39633028.
Backbone
  Vector backbone: pYJA5
  Backbone manufacturer: Adriano Aguzzi (Addgene #217778)
  Backbone size w/o insert (bp): 5500
  Total vector size (bp): 9106
  Vector type: Mammalian Expression, Lentiviral, CRISPR, Synthetic Biology
  Selectable markers: Puromycin ; TagBFP
Growth in bacteria
  Bacterial resistance: Trimethoprim, 15 μg/mL
  Growth temperature: 30°C
  Growth strain: NEB Stable
  Growth instructions: The NEB stable competent bacteria strain has a resistance to tetracycline, so we grow the bacteria transformed with our plasmid with both trimethoprim (15ug/ml) and tetracycline (15ug/ml) using the Terrific Broth medium (https://openwetware.org/wiki/Terrific_Broth) for two overnights at 30 °C. LB medium could also be used but with a lower yield.
  Copy number: High Copy
Gene/Insert
  Gene/Insert name: Quadruple sgRNA-expression cassette for nontargeting control for gene ablation
  gRNA/shRNA sequence: sg1: gccagggtatgggcatctcg; sg2: aacaggaaacgtgactaaag; sg3: tcactttacacttgtagtgt; sg4: gactttggttgagcttcaat
  Species: H. sapiens (human)
  Insert size (bp): 1800
  Promoter: human U6, mouse U6, human H1, human 7SK
  Cloning method: Gibson Cloning
  Sequencing primers: 5′ CGGAGCCGGTTGGCGCCTAC; 3′ AGTACCGGGCCCTACGCGTT
Terms and licenses: Academic/Nonprofit Terms; Industry Terms: Not Available to Industry
How to cite: hNTo1-qgRNA-pYJA5 was a gift from Adriano Aguzzi (Addgene plasmid # 217781 ; http://n2t.net/addgene:217781 ; RRID:Addgene_217781)
