[The description below was written by a language model from this plasmid's Addgene catalogue record and pLannotate feature annotations shown in this document.]
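Description:
hNTo1-qgRNA-pYJA5 is a 9.1 kb lentiviral CRISPR plasmid built on the pYJA5 backbone. It carries a quadruple single-guide RNA (qgRNA) cassette that serves as non-targeting control 1 of the T.spiezzo arrayed library for gene ablation in human cells. The roughly 1.8 kb insert, assembled by Gibson cloning, holds four guides that are each driven by a different RNA polymerase III promoter: human U6, mouse U6, human H1 and human 7SK. Using distinct promoters limits sequence repetition within the cassette. The feature table annotates the two U6 promoters, the H1 promoter and fragments of Streptococcus pyogenes tracrRNA/gRNA scaffold, but it does not call the 7SK promoter listed in the catalogue entry. An EM7-driven trimethoprim resistance gene (dhfr) sits between the first scaffold and the mouse U6 promoter, inside the cassette itself, so bacterial selection depends on correct assembly of the insert. Only a fragment of the AmpR promoter remains in the backbone. A high-copy pUC-type origin supports propagation, and an f1 ori is also present.

The viral elements are a CMV enhancer/promoter fused to a truncated 5' LTR, the Ψ packaging signal with a gag fragment, RRE, cPPT/CTS, a second truncated LTR and a bGH polyadenylation signal. This arrangement allows Tat-independent transcription of the packaged genome. A mouse PGK promoter, oriented opposite to the guide cassette, drives puromycin resistance and TagBFP for selecting and visualising transduced mammalian cells. No Cas9 is annotated, so the nuclease must be supplied separately. The plasmid can be used directly as a ready-made negative control. It is also the PCR template for the three constant regions used in the three-fragment PCR scheme for cloning new qgRNA plasmids.
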