Features (pLannotate 1.2.2; 31 found; start..end, strand, type, name):
     61..399     -  CDS            HIV-1 gag (fragment): gag protein from human immunodeficiency virus 1; gag
    383..508     -  misc_feature   HIV-1 Ψ: packaging signal of human immunodeficiency virus type 1
    555..735     -  LTR            5' LTR (truncated): truncated 5' long terminal repeat (LTR) from HIV-1
    753..952     -  promoter       CMV promoter: human cytomegalovirus (CMV) immediate early promoter
    953..1256    -  enhancer       CMV enhancer: human cytomegalovirus immediate early enhancer
   1327..1345    -  promoter       T7 promoter: promoter for bacteriophage T7 RNA polymerase
   1353..1508    +  CDS            lacZα (fragment): LacZα fragment of β-galactosidase; lacZ fragment
   1513..1941    +  rep_origin     f1 ori (sequence partly withheld): f1 bacteriophage origin of replication; arrow indicates direction of (+) strand synthesis
   1994..2051    +  promoter       AmpR promoter (fragment): bla
   2122..2710    +  rep_origin     ori: high-copy-number ColE1/pMB1/pBR322/pUC origin of replication
   2893..2985    +  CDS            lacI (fragment): lac repressor; lacI; The lac repressor binds to the lac operator to inhibit transcription in E. coli. This inhibition can be relieved by adding lactose or isopropyl-β-D-thiogalactopyranoside (IPTG).
   2998..3019    +  protein_bind   CAP binding site: CAP binding activates transcription in the presence of cAMP. E. coli catabolite activator protein
   3034..3064    +  promoter       lac promoter: promoter for the E. coli lac operon
   3072..3088    +  protein_bind   lac operator: The lac repressor binds to the lac operator to inhibit transcription in E. coli. This inhibition can be relieved by adding lactose or isopropyl-β-D-thiogalactopyranoside (IPTG). lac repressor encoded by lacI
   3133..3151    +  promoter       T3 promoter: promoter for bacteriophage T3 RNA polymerase
   3605..3716    -  polyA_signal   bGH poly(A) signal: bovine growth hormone polyadenylation signal
   3742..3920    -  LTR            5' LTR (truncated): truncated 5' long terminal repeat (LTR) from HIV-1
   3928..4065    -  CDS            nef (fragment): NEF_HV1LA - Experimental evidence at protein level: Swiss-Prot protein existence level 1. Extracellular Nef protein targets CD4(+) T-lymphocytes for apoptosis by interacting with CXCR4 surface receptors. From Human immunodeficiency virus type 1 group M subtype B (isolate Lai) (HIV-1).
   4080..4778    -  CDS            TagBFP: TagBFP is a basic (constitutively fluorescent) blue fluorescent protein published in 2008, derived from Entacmaea quadricolor. It is reported to be a very rapidly-maturing monomer with very low acid sensitivity.
   4851..5447    -  CDS            PuroR (fragment): puromycin N-acetyltransferase; pac from Streptomyces; confers resistance to puromycin
   5487..5985    -  promoter       PGK promoter: mouse phosphoglycerate kinase 1 promoter
   6018..6258    +  promoter       U6 promoter: RNA polymerase III promoter for human U6 snRNA
   6306..6373    +  misc_RNA       tracrRNA (fragment): trans-activating CRISPR RNA for the Streptococcus pyogenes CRISPR/Cas9 system
   6381..6428    +  promoter       EM7 promoter: synthetic bacterial promoter&nbsp
   6447..6683    +  CDS            TpR: E. coli plasmid-associated dihydrofolate reductase; dhfrIIb from plasmid R388; confers resistance to trimethoprim
   6691..7004    +  promoter       U6 promoter: RNA polymerase III promoter for mouse U6 snRNA (Das et al., 1988)
   7122..7336    +  promoter       H1 promoter: human H1 RNA promoter
   7751..7810    +  misc_RNA       gRNA scaffold (fragment): guide RNA scaffold for the Streptococcus pyogenes CRISPR/Cas9 system
   8115..8232    -  misc_feature   cPPT/CTS: central polypurine tract and central termination sequence of HIV-1
   8282..8382    -  CDS            Rev (fragment): human immunodeficiency virus 1 (HIV-1) Rev protein; rev; enhances nuclear export of unspliced and incompletely spliced viral mRNAs
   8759..8992    -  misc_feature   RRE: The Rev response element (RRE) of HIV-1 allows for Rev-dependent mRNA export from the nucleus to the cytoplasm.
>Addgene plasmid #217781 | hNTo1-qgRNA-pYJA5 | addgene full sequence | sequence record 466019 | Addgene NGS Result
TCCCTCATATCTCCTCCTCCAGGTCTGAAGATCAGCGGCCGGCCGCTTGCTGTGCGGTGGTCTTACTTTT
GTTTTGCTCTTCCTCTATCTTGTCTAAAGCTTCCTTGGTGTCTTTTATCTCTATCCTTTGATGCACACAA
TAGAGGGTTGCTACTGTATTATATAATGATCTAAGTTCTTCTGATCCTGTCTGAAGGGATGGTTGTAGCT
GTCCCAGTATTTGTCTACAGCCTTCTGATGTTTCTAACAGGCCAGGATTAACTGCGAATCGTTCTAGCTC
CCTGCTTGCCCATACTATATGTTTTAATTTATATTTTTTCTTTCCCCCTGGCCTTAACCGAATTTTTTCC
CATCGCGATCTAATTCTCCCCCGCTTAATACTGACGCTCTCGCACCCATCTCTCTCCTTCTAGCCTCCGC
TAGTCAAAATTTTTGGCGTACTCACCAGTCGCCGCCCCTCGCCTCTTGCCGTGCGCGCTTCAGCAAGCCG
AGTCCTGCGTCGAGAGAGCTCCTCTGGTTTCCCTTTCGCTTTCAAGTCCCTGTTCGGGCGCCACTGCTAG
AGATTTTCCACACTGACTAAAAGGGTCTGAGGGATCTCTAGTTACCAGAGTCACACAACAGACGGGCACA
CACTACTTGAAGCACTCAAGGCAAGCTTTATTGAGGCTTAAGCAGTGGGTTCCCTAGTTAGCCAGAGAGC
TCCCAGGCTCAGATCTGGTCTAACCAGAGAGACCCAGTACAGGCAAAACGCGCTGCTTATATAGACCTCC
CACCGTACACGCCTACCGCCCATTTGCGTCAATGGGGCGGAGTTGTTACGACATTTTGGAAAGTCCCGTT
GATTTTGGTGCCAAAACAAACTCCCATTGACGTCAATGGGGTGGAGACTTGGAAATCCCCGTGAGTCAAA
CCGCTATCCACGCCCATTGATGTACTGCCAAAACCGCATCACCATGGTAATAGCGATGACTAATACGTAG
ATGTACTGCCAAGTAGGAAAGTCCCATAAGGTCATGTACTGGGCATAATGCCAGGCGGGCCATTTACCGT
CATTGACGTCAATAGGGGGCGTACTTGGCATATGATACACTTGATGTACTGCCAAGTGGGCAGTTTACCG
TAAATACTCCACCCATTGACGTCAATGGAAAGTCCCTATTGGCGTTACTATGGGAACATACGTCATTATT
GACGTCAATGGGCGGGGGTCGTTGGGCGGTCAGCCAGGCGGGCCATTTACCGTAAGTTATGTAACGCGGA
ACTCCATATATGGGCTATGAACTAATGACCCCGTAATTGATTACTATTAATAACTAGTCAATTCGCCCTA
TAGTGAGTCGTATTACGCGCGCTCACTGGCCGTCGTTTTACAACGTCGTGACTGGGAAAACCCTGGCGTT
ACCCAACTTAATCGCCTTGCAGCACATCCCCCTTTCGCCAGCTGGCGTAATAGCGAAGAGGCCCGCACCG
ATCGCCCTTCCCAACAGTTGCGCAGCCTGAATGGCGAATGGG
[124 nt withheld, positions 1513-1636]
C
[91 nt withheld, positions 1638-1728]
A
[49 nt withheld, positions 1730-1778]
CCTTTGACGTTGGAGTCCACGTTCTTT
[37 nt withheld, positions 1806-1842]
ACCCTATCTCGGTCTATTCTTTTGATTTATAAGGGATTTTGCCGATTTCGGCCTATTGGTTAAAAAATGA
GCTGATTTAACAAAAATTTAACGCGAATTTTAACAAAATATTAACGCTTACAATTTAGGTGGCACTTTTC
GGGGAAATGTGCGCGGAACCCCTATTTGTTTATTTTTCTAAATACATTCAAATATGTATCCGCTCATGAC
CAAAATCCCTTAACGTGAGTTTTCGTTCCACTGAGCGTCAGACCCCGTAGAAAAGATCAAAGGATCTTCT
TGAGATCCTTTTTTTCTGCGCGTAATCTGCTGCTTGCAAACAAAAAAACCACCGCTACCAGCGGTGGTTT
GTTTGCCGGATCAAGAGCTACCAACTCTTTTTCCGAAGGTAACTGGCTTCAGCAGAGCGCAGATACCAAA
TACTGTTCTTCTAGTGTAGCCGTAGTTAGGCCACCACTTCAAGAACTCTGTAGCACCGCCTACATACCTC
GCTCTGCTAATCCTGTTACCAGTGGCTGCTGCCAGTGGCGATAAGTCGTGTCTTACCGGGTTGGACTCAA
GACGATAGTTACCGGATAAGGCGCAGCGGTCGGGCTGAACGGGGGGTTCGTGCACACAGCCCAGCTTGGA
GCGAACGACCTACACCGAACTGAGATACCTACAGCGTGAGCTATGAGAAAGCGCCACGCTTCCCGAAGGG
AGAAAGGCGGACAGGTATCCGGTAAGCGGCAGGGTCGGAACAGGAGAGCGCACGAGGGAGCTTCCAGGGG
GAAACGCCTGGTATCTTTATAGTCCTGTCGGGTTTCGCCACCTCTGACTTGAGCGTCGATTTTTGTGATG
CTCGTCAGGGGGGCGGAGCCTATGGAAAAACGCCAGCAACGCGGCCTTTTTACGGTTCCTGGCCTTTTGC
TGGCCTTTTGCTCACATGTTCTTTCCTGCGTTATCCCCTGATTCTGTGGATAACCGTATTACCGCCTTTG
AGTGAGCTGATACCGCTCGCCGCAGCCGAACGACCGAGCGCAGCGAGTCAGTGAGCGAGGAAGCGGAAGA
GCGCCCAATACGCAAACCGCCTCTCCCCGCGCGTTGGCCGATTCATTAATGCAGCTGGCACGACAGGTTT
CCCGACTGGAAAGCGGGCAGTGAGCGCAACGCAATTAATGTGAGTTAGCTCACTCATTAGGCACCCCAGG
CTTTACACTTTATGCTCCCGGCTCGTATGTTGTGTGGAATTGTGAGCGGATAACAATTTCACACAGGAAA
CAGCTATGACCATGATTACGCCAAGCGCGCAATTAACCCTCACTAAAGGGAACAAAAGCTTAATTTAACC
CTAGAAAGATAGTCTGCGTAAAATTGACGCATGCATTCTTGAAATATTGCTCTCTCTTTCTAAATAGCGC
GAATCCGTCGCTGTGCATTTAGGACATCTCAGTCGCCGCTTGGAGCTCCCGTGAGGCGTGCTTGTCAATG
CGGTAAGTGTCACTGATTTTGAACTATAACGACCGCGTGAGTCAAAATGACGCATGATTATCTTTTACGT
GACTTTTAAGATTTAACTCATACGATAATTATATTGTTATTTCATGTTCTACTTACGTGATAACTTATTA
TATATATATTTTCTTGTTATAGATATCATTAACGGCCGCCCATAGAGCCCACCGCATCCCCAGCATGCCT
GCTATTGACTTCCCAATCCTCCCCCTTGCTGTCCTGCCCCACCCCACCCCCCAGAATAGAATGACACCTA
CTCAGACAATGCGATGCAATTTCCTCATTTTATTAGGAAAGGACAGTGGGAGTGGCACCTTCCAGGGTCA
AGGAAGGCACGGGGGAGGGGCAAACAACAGATGGCTGGCAACTAGAAGGCACAGTCGAGGCTGATCAGCG
GGTTTAAACTGCTAGAGATTTTCCACACTGACTAAAAGGGTCTGAGGGATCTCTAGTTACCAGAGTCACA
CAACAGACGGGCACACACTACTTGAAGCACTCAAGGCAAGCTTTATTGAGGCTTAAGCAGTGGGTTCCCT
AGTTAGCCAGAGAGCTCCCAGGCTCAGATCTGGTCTAACCAGAGAGACTCTGGTCTAACCAGAGAGACCC
AGTACAGGCAAAAAGCAGATCTTGACTTCTTTGGGAGTGAATTAGCCCTTCCAGTCCCCCCTTTTCTTTT
AAAAAGTGGCTAAGATCTACAGCTGCCTTGTAAGTCATTGGTCTTAAAGGTACCTAGCGGCCGCTCAATT
AAGCTTGTGCCCCAGTTTGCTAGGGAGGTCGCAGTATCTGGCCACTGCCACCTCGTGCTGCTCGACGTAG
GTCTCGTTGTTGGCCTCCTTGATTCTTTCCAGTCTGTAGTCCACATAGTAGACGCCAGGCATCTTGAGGT
TCTTAGCGGGTTTCTTGGATCTATATGTGGTCTTGATGTTTGCGATCAGATGGCTCCCGCCCACGAGCTT
CAGGGCCATGTCGTTTCTGCCTTCCAGGCCGCCGTCAGCGGGGTACAGAGTCTCGGTGAAGGCCTCCCAG
CCGAGTGTTTTCTTCTGCATCACAGGGCCGTTGGATGTGAAGTTCACCCCTCTGATCTTGACGTTGTAGA
TGAGGCAGCCGTCCTGGAGGCTGGTGTCCTGGGTAGCGGTCAGCACGCCCCCGTCCTCGTATGTGGTGAC
TCTCTCCCATGTGAAGCCCTCAGGGAAGGACTGCTTGAAGAAGTCGGGGATGCCCTGGGTGTGGTTGATG
AAGGTCTTGCTGCCGTAGAGGAAGCTAGTAGCCAGGATGTCGAAGGCGAAGGGGAGAGGGCCGCCCTCGA
CCACCTTGATTCTCATGGTCTGGGTGCCCTCGTAGGGCTTGCCTTCGCCCTCGGATGTGCACTTGAAGTG
ATGGTTGTCCACGGTGCCCTCCATGTACAGCTTCATGTGCATGTTCTCCTTAATCAGCTCGCTCATTGGG
CCAGGATTCTCCTCCACGTCACCGCATGTTAGGAGACTTCCTCTGCCCTCTCCTCCGGACCCGCCGCCGG
CACCGGGCTTGCGGGTCATGCACCAGGTGCGCGGTCCTTCGGGCACCTCGACGTCGGCGGTGACGGTGAA
GCCGAGCCGCTCGTAGAAGGGGAGGTTGCGGGGCGCGGAGGTCTCCAGGAAGGCGGGCACCCCGGCGCGC
TCGGCCGCCTCCACTCCGGGGAGCACGACGGCGCTGCCCAGACCCTTGCCCTGGTGGTCGGGCGAGACCC
CGACGGTGGCCAGGAACCACGCGGGCTCCTTGGGCCGGTGCGGCGCCAGGAGGCCTTCCATCTGTTGCTG
CGCGGCCAGCCGGGAACCGCTCAACTCGGCCATGCGCGGGCCGATCTCGGCGAACACCGCCCCCGCTTCG
ACGCTCTCCGGCGTGGTCCAGACCGCCACCGCGGCGCCGTCGTCCGCGACCCACACCTTGCCGATGTCGA
GCCCGACGCGCGTGAGGAAGAGTTCTTGCAGCTCGGTGACCCGCTCGATGTGGCGGTCCGGATCGACGGT
GTGGCGCGTGGCGGGGTAGTCGGCGAACGCGGCGGCGAGGGTGCGTACGGCCCTGGGGACGTCGTCGCGG
GTGGCGAGGCGCACCGTGGGCTTGTACTCGGTCATGGTAAGCTTCAGCTGCTCGAGATCTAGATGGATGC
AGGTCGAAAGGCCCGGAGATGAGGAAGAGGAGAACAGCGCGGCAGACGTGCGCTTTTGAAGCGTGCAGAA
TGCCGGGCCTCCGGAGGACCTTCGGGCGCCCGCCCCGCCCCTGAGCCCGCCCCTGAGCCCGCCCCCGGAC
CCACCCCTTCCCAGCCTCTGAGCCCAGAAAGCGAAGGAGCAAAGCTGCTATTGGCCGCTGCCCCAAAGGC
CTACCCGCTTCCATTGCTCAGCGGTGCTGTCCATCTGCACGAGACTAGTGAGACTGCTACTTCCATTTGT
CACGTCCTGCACGACGCGAGCTGCGGGGCGGGGGGGAACTTCCTGACTAGGGGAGGAGTAGAAGGTGGCG
CGAAGGGGCCACCAAAGAACGGAGCCGGTTGGCGCCTACCGGTGGATGTGGAATGTGTGCGAGGCCAGAG
GCCACTTGTGTAGCGCCAAGTGCCCAGCGGGGCTGCTAAAGCGCATGCTCCAGACTGCCTTGGGAAAAGC
GCCTCCCCTACCCGGTAGAATTGGATCCCCAAGGTCGGGCAGGAAGAGGGCCTATTTCCCATGATTCCTT
CATATTTGCATATACGATACAAGGCTGTTAGAGAGATAATTAGAATTAATTTGACTGTAAACACAAAGAT
ATTAGTACAAAATACGTGACGTAGAAAGTAATAATTTCTTGGGTAGTTTGCAGTTTTAAAATTATGTTTT
AAAATGGACTATCATATGCTTACCGTAACTTGAAAGTATTTCGATTTCTTGGCTTTATATATCTTGTGGA
AAGGACGAAACACCGGCCAGGGTATGGGCATCTCGGTTTAAGAGCTAAGCTGGAAACAGCATAGCAAGTT
TAAATAAGGCTAGTCCGTTATCAACTTGAAAAAGTGGCACCGAGTCGGTGCTTTTTTTGTTGACAATTAA
TCATCGGCATAGTATATCGGCATAGTATAATACGACAAGGTGAGGAACTAAACCATGGGTCAAAGTAGCG
ATGAAGCCAACGCTCCCGTTGCAGGGCAGTTTGCGCTTCCCCTGAGTGCCACCTTTGGCTTAGGGGATCG
CGTACGCAAGAAATCTGGTGCCGCTTGGCAGGGTCAAGTCGTCGGTTGGTATTGCACAAAACTCACTCCT
GAAGGCTATGCGGTCGAGTCCGAATCCCACCCAGGCTCAGTGCAAATTTATCCTGTGGCTGCACTTGAAC
GTGTGGCCTAATTTTTTTGATCCGACGCCGCCATCTCTAGGCCCGCGCCGGCCCCCTCGCACAGACTTGT
GGGAGAAGCTCGGCTACTCCCCTGCCCCGGTTAATTTGCATATAATATTTCCTAGTAACTATAGAGGCTT
AATGTGCGATAAAAGACAGATAATCTGTTCTTTTTAATACTAGCTACATTTTACATGATAGGCTTGGATT
TCTATAAGAGATACAAATACTAAATTATTATTTTAAAAAACAGCACAAAAGGAAACTCACCCTAACTGTA
AAGTAATTGTGTGTTTTGAGACTATAAATATCCCTTGGAGAAAAGCCTTGTTTGAACAGGAAACGTGACT
AAAGGTTTGAGAGCTAAGCAGAAAGCTGCATAGCAAGTTCAAATAAGGCTAGTCCGTACACAACTTGAAA
AAGTGGCAGCCGAGTCGGCTGCTTTTTTTGAACGCTGACGTCATCAACCCGCTCCAAGGAATCGCGGGCC
CAGTGTCACTAGGCGGGAACACCCAGCGCGCGTGCGCCCTGGCAGGAAGATGGCTGTGAGGGACAGGGGA
GTGGCGCCCTGCAATATTTGCATGTCGCTATGTGTTCTGGGAAATCACCATAAACGTGAAATGTCTTTGG
ATTTGGGAATCTTATAAGTTCTGTATGAGACCACTCTTTCCCGTCACTTTACACTTGTAGTGTGTTTCAG
AGCTAAGCACAAGAGTGCATAGCAAGTTGAAATAAGGCTAGTCCGTTTACAACTTGAAAAAGTGGCACCC
GAGTCGGGTGCTTTTTTTCTGCAGTATTTAGCATGCCCCACCCATCTGCAAGGCATTCTGGATAGTGTCA
AAACAGCCGGAAATCAAGTCCGTTTATCTCAAACTTTAGCATTTTGGGAATAAATGATATTTGCTATGCT
GGTTAAATTAGATTTTAGTTAAATTTCCTGCTGAAGCTCTAGTACGATAAGCAACTTGACCTAAGTGTAA
AGTTGAGACTTCCTTCAGGTTTATATAGCTTGTGCGCCGCTTGGGTACCTCGGACTTTGGTTGAGCTTCA
ATGTTTCAGAGCTACAGCAGAAATGCTGTAGCAAGTTGAAATAAGGCTAGTCCGTTATCAACTTGAAAAA
GTGGCACCGAGTCGGTGCTTTTTTTGCTTTGTTACTTTATAGAAGAAATTTTGAGTTTTTGTTTTTTTTT
AATAAATAAATAAACATAAATAAATTGTTTGTTGAATTTATTATTAGTATGTAAGTGTAAATATAATAAA
ACTTAATATCTATTCAAATTAATAAATAAACCTCGATATACAGACCGATAAAACACATGCGTCAATTTTA
CGCATGATTATCTTTAACGTACGTCACAATATGATTATCTTTCTAGGGTTAAGTAACGCGTAGGGCCCGG
TACTAACCAAACTGGATCTCTGCTGTCCCTGTAATAAACCCGAAAATTTTGAATTTTTGTAATTTGTTTT
TGTAATTCTTTAGTTTGTATGTCTGTTGCTATTATGTCTACTATTCTTTCCCCTGCACTGTACCCCCCAA
TCCCCCCTTTTCTTTTAAAATTGTGGATGAATACTGCCATTTGTCTGCAGAATTGGCGCACGCAGTGCCG
ATCCGTTCACTAATCGAATGGATCTGTCTCTGTCTCTCTCTCCACCTTCTTCTTCTATTCCTTCGGGCCT
GTCGGGTCCCCTCGGGGTTGGGAGGTGGGTCTGAAACGATAATGGTGAATATCCCTGCCTAACTCTATTC
ACTATAGAAAGTACAGCAAAAACTATTCTTAAACCTACCAAGCCTCCTACTATCATTATGAATAATTTTA
TATACCACAGCCAATTTGTTATGTTAAACCAATTCCACAAACTTGCCCATTTATCTAATTCCAATAATTC
TTGTTCATTCTTTTCTTGCTGGTTTTGCGATTCTTCAATTAAGGAGTGTATTAAGCTTGTGTAATTGTTA
ATTTCTCTGTCCCACTCCATCCAGGTCGTGTGATTCCAAATCTGTTCCAGAGATTTATTACTCCAACTAG
CATTCCAAGGCACAGCAGTGGTGCAAATGAGTTTTCCAGAGCAACCCCAAATCCCCAGGAGCTGTTGATC
CTTTAGGTATCTTTCCACAGCCAGGATTCTTGCCTGGAGCTGCTTGATGCCCCAGACTGTGAGTTGCAAC
AGATGCTGTTGCGCCTCAATAGCCCTCAGCAAATTGTTCTGCTGCTGCACTATACCAGACAATAATTGTC
TGGCCTGTACCGTCAGCGTCATTGACGCTGCGCCCATAGTGCTTCCTGCTGCTCCCAAGAACCCAAGGAA
CAAAGCTCCTATTCCCACTGCTCTTTTTTCTCTCTGCACCACTCTTCTCTTTGCCTTGGTGGGTGCTACT
CCTAATGGTTCAATTTTTACTACTTTATATTTATATAATTCACTTCTCCAATTG
